>Addgene plasmid #13145 | pc3XB-ZF46 | depositor full sequence | sequence record 7494 | Author sequence
GACGGATCGGGAGATCTCCCGATCCCCTATGGTGCACTCTCAGTACAATCTGCTCTGATGCCGCATAGTT
AAGCCAGTATCTGCTCCCTGCTTGTGTGTTGGAGGTCGCTGAGTAGTGCGCGAGCAAAATTTAAGCTACA
ACAAGGCAAGGCTTGACCGACAATTGCATGAAGAATCTGCTTAGGGTTAGGCGTTTTGCGCTGCTTCGCG
ATGTACGGGCCAGATATACGCGTTGACATTGATTATTGACTAGTTATTAATAGTAATCAATTACGGGGTC
ATTAGTTCATAGCCCATATATGGAGTTCCGCGTTACATAACTTACGGTAAATGGCCCGCCTGGCTGACCG
CCCAACGACCCCCGCCCATTGACGTCAATAATGACGTATGTTCCCATAGTAACGCCAATAGGGACTTTCC
ATTGACGTCAATGGGTGGAGTATTTACGGTAAACTGCCCACTTGGCAGTACATCAAGTGTATCATATGCC
AAGTACGCCCCCTATTGACGTCAATGACGGTAAATGGCCCGCCTGGCATTATGCCCAGTACATGACCTTA
TGGGACTTTCCTACTTGGCAGTACATCTACGTATTAGTCATCGCTATTACCATGGTGATGCGGTTTTGGC
AGTACATCAATGGGCGTGGATAGCGGTTTGACTCACGGGGATTTCCAAGTCTCCACCCCATTGACGTCAA
TGGGAGTTTGTTTTGGCACCAAAATCAACGGGACTTTCCAAAATGTCGTAACAACTCCGCCCCATTGACG
CAAATGGGCGGTAGGCGTGTACGGTGGGAGGTCTATATAAGCAGAGCTCTCTGGCTAACTAGAGAACCCA
CTGCTTACTGGCTTATCGAAATTAATACGACTCACTATAGGGAGACCCAAGCTGGCTAGCGTTTAAACGG
GCCCTCTAGACCCGGGGAGAAGAAATTTGCCTGCCCTGAGTGTCCTAAGCGCTTCATGACAAGCGGTCAC
CTGGTACGTCATATCAAGACCCACACCGGTGGATCCTCTGCACAGTAGTAAGCTTAAGTTTAAACCGCTG
ATCAGCCTCGACTGTGCCTTCTAGTTGCCAGCCATCTGTTGTTTGCCCCTCCCCCGTGCCTTCCTTGACC
CTGGAAGGTGCCACTCCCACTGTCCTTTCCTAATAAAATGAGGAAATTGCATCGCATTGTCTGAGTAGGT
GTCATTCTATTCTGGGGGGTGGGGTGGGGCAGGACAGCAAGGGGGAGGATTGGGAAGACAATAGCAGGCA
TGCTGGGGATGCGGTGGGCTCTATGGCTTCTGAGGCGGAAAGAACCAGCTGGGGCTCTAGGGGGTATCCC
C
[124 nt withheld, positions 1332-1455]
C
[91 nt withheld, positions 1457-1547]
A
[49 nt withheld, positions 1549-1597]
CCTTTGACGTTGGAGTCCACGTTCTTT
[37 nt withheld, positions 1625-1661]
ACCCTATCTCGGTCTATTCTTTTGATTTATAAGGGATTTTGCCGATTTCGGCCTATTGGTTAAAAAATGA
GCTGATTTAACAAAAATTTAACGCGAATTAATTCTGTGGAATGTGTGTCAGTTAGGGTGTGGAAAGTCCC
CAGGCTCCCCAGCAGGCAGAAGTATGCAAAGCATGCATCTCAATTAGTCAGCAACCAGGTGTGGAAAGTC
CCCAGGCTCCCCAGCAGGCAGAAGTATGCAAAGCATGCATCTCAATTAGTCAGCAACCATAGTCCCGCCC
CTAACTCCGCCCATCCCGCCCCTAACTCCGCCCAGTTCCGCCCATTCTCCGCCCCATGGCTGACTAATTT
TTTTTATTTATGCAGAGGCCGAGGCCGCCTCTGCCTCTGAGCTATTCCAGAAGTAGTGAGGAGGCTTTTT
TGGAGGCCTAGGCTTTTGCAAAAAGCTCCCGGCCGGGAGCTTGTATATCCATTTTCGGATCTGATCAAGA
GACAGGATGAGGATCGTTTCGCATGATTGAACAAGATGGATTGCACGCAGGTTCTCCGGCCGCTTGGGTG
GAGAGGCTATTCGGCTATGACTGGGCACAACAGACAATCGGCTGCTCTGATGCCGCCGTGTTCCGGCTGT
CAGCGCAGGGGCGCCCGGTTCTTTTTGTCAAGACCGACCTGTCCGGTGCCCTGAATGAACTGCAGGACGA
GGCAGCGCGGCTATCGTGGCTGGCCACGACGGGCGTTCCTTGCGCAGCTGTGCTCGACGTTGTCACTGAA
GCGGGAAGGGACTGGCTGCTATTGGGCGAAGTGCCGGGGCAGGATCTCCTGTCATCTCACCTTGCTCCTG
CCGAGAAAGTATCCATCATGGCTGATGCAATGCGGCGGCTGCATACGCTTGATCCGGCTACCTGCCCATT
CGACCACCAAGCGAAACATCGCATCGAGCGAGCACGTACTCGGATGGAAGCCGGTCTTGTCGATCAGGAT
GATCTGGACGAAGAGCATCAGGGGCTCGCGCCAGCCGAACTGTTCGCCAGGCTCAAGGCGCGCATGCCCG
ACGGCGAGGATCTCGTCGTGACCCATGGCGATGCCTGCTTGCCGAATATCATGGTGGAAAATGGCCGCTT
TTCTGGATTCATCGACTGTGGCCGGCTGGGTGTGGCGGACCGCTATCAGGACATAGCGTTGGCTACCCGT
GATATTGCTGAAGAGCTTGGCGGCGAATGGGCTGACCGCTTCCTCGTGCTTTACGGTATCGCCGCTCCCG
ATTCGCAGCGCATCGCCTTCTATCGCCTTCTTGACGAGTTCTTCTGAGCGGGACTCTGGGGTTCGAAATG
ACCGACCAAGCGACGCCCAACCTGCCATCACGAGATTTCGATTCCACCGCCGCCTTCTATGAAAGGTTGG
GCTTCGGAATCGTTTTCCGGGACGCCGGCTGGATGATCCTCCAGCGCGGGGATCTCATGCTGGAGTTCTT
CGCCCACCCCAACTTGTTTATTGCAGCTTATAATGGTTACAAATAAAGCAATAGCATCACAAATTTCACA
AATAAAGCATTTTTTTCACTGCATTCTAGTTGTGGTTTGTCCAAACTCATCAATGTATCTTATCATGTCT
GTATACCGTCGACCTCTAGCTAGAGCTTGGCGTAATCATGGTCATAGCTGTTTCCTGTGTGAAATTGTTA
TCCGCTCACAATTCCACACAACATACGAGCCGGAAGCATAAAGTGTAAAGCCTGGGGTGCCTAATGAGTG
AGCTAACTCACATTAATTGCGTTGCGCTCACTGCCCGCTTTCCAGTCGGGAAACCTGTCGTGCCAGCTGC
ATTAATGAATCGGCCAACGCGCGGGGAGAGGCGGTTTGCGTATTGGGCGCTCTTCCGCTTCCTCGCTCAC
TGACTCGCTGCGCTCGGTCGTTCGGCTGCGGCGAGCGGTATCAGCTCACTCAAAGGCGGTAATACGGTTA
TCCACAGAATCAGGGGATAACGCAGGAAAGAACATGTGAGCAAAAGGCCAGCAAAAGGCCAGGAACCGTA
AAAAGGCCGCGTTGCTGGCGTTTTTCCATAGGCTCCGCCCCCCTGACGAGCATCACAAAAATCGACGCTC
AAGTCAGAGGTGGCGAAACCCGACAGGACTATAAAGATACCAGGCGTTTCCCCCTGGAAGCTCCCTCGTG
CGCTCTCCTGTTCCGACCCTGCCGCTTACCGGATACCTGTCCGCCTTTCTCCCTTCGGGAAGCGTGGCGC
TTTCTCATAGCTCACGCTGTAGGTATCTCAGTTCGGTGTAGGTCGTTCGCTCCAAGCTGGGCTGTGTGCA
CGAACCCCCCGTTCAGCCCGACCGCTGCGCCTTATCCGGTAACTATCGTCTTGAGTCCAACCCGGTAAGA
CACGACTTATCGCCACTGGCAGCAGCCACTGGTAACAGGATTAGCAGAGCGAGGTATGTAGGCGGTGCTA
CAGAGTTCTTGAAGTGGTGGCCTAACTACGGCTACACTAGAAGAACAGTATTTGGTATCTGCGCTCTGCT
GAAGCCAGTTACCTTCGGAAAAAGAGTTGGTAGCTCTTGATCCGGCAAACAAACCACCGCTGGTAGCGGT
TTTTTTGTTTGCAAGCAGCAGATTACGCGCAGAAAAAAAGGATCTCAAGAAGATCCTTTGATCTTTTCTA
CGGGGTCTGACGCTCAGTGGAACGAAAACTCACGTTAAGGGATTTTGGTCATGAGATTATCAAAAAGGAT
CTTCACCTAGATCCTTTTAAATTAAAAATGAAGTTTTAAATCAATCTAAAGTATATATGAGTAAACTTGG
TCTGACAGTTACCAATGCTTAATCAGTGAGGCACCTATCTCAGCGATCTGTCTATTTCGTTCATCCATAG
TTGCCTGACTCCCCGTCGTGTAGATAACTACGATACGGGAGGGCTTACCATCTGGCCCCAGTGCTGCAAT
GATACCGCGAGACCCACGCTCACCGGCTCCAGATTTATCAGCAATAAACCAGCCAGCCGGAAGGGCCGAG
CGCAGAAGTGGTCCTGCAACTTTATCCGCCTCCATCCAGTCTATTAATTGTTGCCGGGAAGCTAGAGTAA
GTAGTTCGCCAGTTAATAGTTTGCGCAACGTTGTTGCCATTGCTACAGGCATCGTGGTGTCACGCTCGTC
GTTTGGTATGGCTTCATTCAGCTCCGGTTCCCAACGATCAAGGCGAGTTACATGATCCCCCATGTTGTGC
AAAAAAGCGGTTAGCTCCTTCGGTCCTCCGATCGTTGTCAGAAGTAAGTTGGCCGCAGTGTTATCACTCA
TGGTTATGGCAGCACTGCATAATTCTCTTACTGTCATGCCATCCGTAAGATGCTTTTCTGTGACTGGTGA
GTACTCAACCAAGTCATTCTGAGAATAGTGTATGCGGCGACCGAGTTGCTCTTGCCCGGCGTCAATACGG
GATAATACCGCGCCACATAGCAGAACTTTAAAAGTGCTCATCATTGGAAAACGTTCTTCGGGGCGAAAAC
TCTCAAGGATCTTACCGCTGTTGAGATCCAGTTCGATGTAACCCACTCGTGCACCCAACTGATCTTCAGC
ATCTTTTACTTTCACCAGCGTTTCTGGGTGAGCAAAAACAGGAAGGCAAAATGCCGCAAAAAAGGGAATA
AGGGCGACACGGAAATGTTGAATACTCATACTCTTCCTTTTTCAATATTATTGAAGCATTTATCAGGGTT
ATTGTCTCATGAGCGGATACATATTTGAATGTATTTAGAAAAATAAACAAATAGGGGTTCCGCGCACATT
TCCCCGAAAAGTGCCACCTGACGTC
Features (pLannotate 1.2.2; 19 found; start..end, strand, type, name):
     28..80      -  misc_feature   bom (fragment): basis of mobility region from pBR322
    235..614     +  enhancer       CMV enhancer: human cytomegalovirus immediate early enhancer
    615..818     +  promoter       CMV promoter: human cytomegalovirus (CMV) immediate early promoter
    814..847     +  LTR            5' LTR (truncated) (fragment): truncated 5' long terminal repeat (LTR) from HIV-1
    863..881     +  promoter       T7 promoter: promoter for bacteriophage T7 RNA polymerase
   1062..1286    +  polyA_signal   bGH poly(A) signal: bovine growth hormone polyadenylation signal
   1290..1311    +  promoter       SV40 promoter (fragment): SV40 enhancer and early promoter
   1332..1760    +  rep_origin     f1 ori (sequence partly withheld): f1 bacteriophage origin of replication; arrow indicates direction of (+) strand synthesis
   1774..2103    +  promoter       SV40 promoter: SV40 enhancer and early promoter
   2174..2965    +  CDS            neo: KKA2_KLEPN - Also known as kan, nptII. Experimental evidence at protein level: Swiss-Prot protein existence level 1. Resistance to kanamycin, neomycin, paromomycin, ribostamycin, butirosin and gentamicin B. From Klebsiella pneumoniae.
   2989..3147    +  CDS            ble (fragment): BLE_KLEPN - Experimental evidence at protein level: Swiss-Prot protein existence level 1. Binding protein with a strong affinity to the bleomycin family of antibiotics. Binds to CL990; an antimitotic-antibiotic compound. From Klebsiella pneumoniae.
   3142..3263    +  polyA_signal   SV40 poly(A) signal: SV40 polyadenylation signal
   3336..3352    -  protein_bind   lac operator: The lac repressor binds to the lac operator to inhibit transcription in E. coli. This inhibition can be relieved by adding lactose or isopropyl-β-D-thiogalactopyranoside (IPTG). lac repressor encoded by lacI
   3360..3390    -  promoter       lac promoter: promoter for the E. coli lac operon
   3405..3426    -  protein_bind   CAP binding site: CAP binding activates transcription in the presence of cAMP. E. coli catabolite activator protein
   3439..3531    -  CDS            lacI (fragment): lac repressor; lacI; The lac repressor binds to the lac operator to inhibit transcription in E. coli. This inhibition can be relieved by adding lactose or isopropyl-β-D-thiogalactopyranoside (IPTG).
   3714..4299    -  rep_origin     ori: high-copy-number ColE1/pMB1/pBR322/pUC origin of replication
   4470..5330    -  CDS            AmpR: β-lactamase; bla; confers resistance to ampicillin, carbenicillin, and related antibiotics
   5331..5435    -  promoter       AmpR promoter: bla
