[The description below was written by a language model from this plasmid's Addgene catalogue record and pLannotate feature annotations shown in this document.]
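Description:
pc3XB-ZF46 is a mammalian expression plasmid built on pc3XB, a modified version of the pcDNA3 backbone, and it carries a single engineered zinc finger module as its insert. It belongs to the Zinc Finger Consortium Modular Assembly Kit v1.0, a collection of standardized parts for building multi-finger DNA-binding arrays and zinc finger nucleases by modular assembly. The roughly 90 bp ZF46 insert encodes one finger derived from the Sangamo module set, recorded as recognizing the DNA triplet GGT. It sits between XbaI and BamHI sites that are both preserved. Retaining these sites presumably allows the finger to be excised and joined to other modules from the same kit when assembling arrays.

The automated feature table does not annotate the finger itself. Its position is consistent with the unannotated gap between the T7 promoter and the bGH polyadenylation signal, downstream of the CMV immediate early enhancer and promoter, which is the usual pcDNA3 expression arrangement. The T7 promoter also serves as the sequencing primer site. A separate SV40 early promoter drives the neo gene, terminated by an SV40 poly(A) signal, for G418 selection in mammalian cells. In E. coli the plasmid is maintained at high copy through a ColE1/pUC-type origin and selected with ampicillin via the β-lactamase gene, and an f1 origin is also present. Several short annotations are partial matches that appear to be backbone remnants or incidental hits rather than functional elements: a truncated HIV-1 LTR, ble and lacI fragments, a lac promoter/operator region and a bom fragment.

The construct mainly serves as an archival source of one characterized finger module rather than as a stand-alone effector.
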