Addgene plasmid #13145: pc3XB-ZF46
Depositing lab: Keith Joung. Depositing organization: Massachusetts General Hospital. Publication: Standardized reagents and protocols for engineering zinc finger nucleases by modular assembly. Wright DA, Thibodeau-Beganny S, Sander JD, Winfrey RJ, Hirsh AS, Eichtinger M, Fu F, Porteus MH, Dobbs D, Voytas DF, Joung JK. Nat Protoc. 2006;1(3):1637-52. doi: 10.1038/nprot.2006.259 PubMed 17406455.
Backbone
  Vector backbone: pc3XB
  Backbone manufacturer: Modified Invitrogen pcDNA3
  Backbone size w/o insert (bp): 5400
  Vector type: Mammalian Expression
  Selectable markers: Neomycin (select with G418)
Growth in bacteria
  Bacterial resistance: Ampicillin, 100 μg/mL
  Growth temperature: 37°C
  Growth strain: XL1 Blue
  Copy number: High Copy
Gene/Insert
  Gene/Insert name: ZF46
  Insert size (bp): 90
  Cloning method: Restriction Enzyme; 5′ cloning site XbaI (not destroyed); 3′ cloning site BamHI (not destroyed)
  Sequencing primers: 5′ T7
Terms and licenses: Academic/Nonprofit Terms; Industry Terms: Not Available to Industry
Depositor comments: Part of the Zinc Finger Consortium Modular Assembly Kit v1.0. Finger protein sequence: PGEKKFACPECPKRFMTSGHLVRHIKTH. Target DNA sequence: GGT. This zinc finger is derived from the Sangamo module set.
How to cite: pc3XB-ZF46 was a gift from Keith Joung (Addgene plasmid # 13145 ; http://n2t.net/addgene:13145 ; RRID:Addgene_13145)
