>Addgene plasmid #13145 | pc3XB-ZF46 | addgene partial sequence | sequence record 19529 | CMV-F 5'-CGCAAATGGGCGGTAGGCGTG-3'
AGCTCTCTGGCTAACTAGAGAACCCACTGCTTACTGGCTTATCGAAATTAATACGACTCACTATAGGGAG
ACCCAAGCTGGCTAGCGTTTAAACGGGCCCTCTAGACCCGGGGAGAAGAAATTTGCCTGCCCTGAGTGTC
CTAAGCGCTTCATGACAAGCGGTCACCTGGTACGTCATATCAAGACCCACACCGGTGGATCCTCTGCACA
GTAGTAAGCTTAAGTTTAAACCGCTGATCAGCCTCGACTGTGCCTTCTAGTTGCCAGCCATCTGTTGTTT
GCCCCTCCCCCGTGCCTTCCTTGACCCTGGAAGGTGCCACTCCCACTGTCCTTTCCTAATAAAATGAGGA
AATTGCATCGCATTGTCTGAGTAGGTGTCATTCTATTCTGGGGGGTGGGGTGGGGCAGGACAGCAAGGGG
GAGGATTGGGAAGACAATAGCAGGCATGCTGGGGATGCGGTGGGCTCTATGGCTTCTGAGGCGGAAAGAA
CCAGCTGGGGCTCTAGGGGGTATCCCC
[124 nt withheld, positions 518-641]
C
[41 nt withheld, positions 643-683]
